>Addgene plasmid #20577 | pWZL Neo Myr Flag PIK4CA | addgene partial sequence | sequence record 26403 | 20577 with pWZL-Fwd
CTCCTTCTCTAGGCGCCGGCCGGATCCAGAATTCGCCACCATGGGGTCTTCAAAATCTAAACCAAAGGAC
CCCAGCCAGCGCCGGCGCAGGATCCGAGGTTACCTTGACTACAAAGACGATGACGACAAGCAATTGACAA
GTTTGTACAAAAAAGTTGGCATGCGGGAGATGGCAGGGGCCTGGCACATGACGGTGGAGCAGAAATTTGG
CCTGTTTTCTGCTGAGATAAAGGAAGCAGACCCCCTGGCTGCCTCGGAAGCAAGTCAACCCAAACCCTGT
CCCCCCGAAGTGACCCCCCACTACATCTGGATCGACTTCCTGGTGCAGCGGTTTGAGATCGCCAAGTACT
GCAGCTCTGACCAAGTGGAGATCTTCTCCAGCCTGCTGCAGCGCTCCATGTCCCTGAACATCGGCGGGGC
CAAGGGGAGCATGAACCGGCACGTGGCGGCCATCGGGCCCCGCTTCAAGCTGCTGACCCTGGGGCTGTCC
CTCCTGCATGCCGATGTGGTTCCAAATGCAACCATCCGCAATGTGCTTCGCGAGAAGATCTACTCCACTG
CCTTTGACTACTTCAGCTGTCCCCCAAAGTTCCCTACTCAAGGAGAGAAGCGGCTGCGTGAAGACATAAG
CATCATGATTAAATTTTGGACCGCCATGTTCTCAGATAAGAANTACCTGACCGCCAGCCAGCTTGTTCCC
CCAGATAATC
