[The description below was written by a language model from this plasmid's Addgene catalogue record.]
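Description:
pWZL Neo Myr Flag PIK4CA is a retroviral mammalian expression plasmid built on the Gateway-compatible pWZL-Neo-Myr-Flag-DEST backbone. It is propagated in bacteria under ampicillin selection, in a recombination-deficient strain chosen to guard against rearrangement, which is a common concern with repeat-containing retroviral vectors. In mammalian cells, transduced or transfected populations are selected with G418 through the neomycin resistance marker. The record gives no feature table, so the promoter driving the insert, the origin of replication and the arrangement of the viral elements are not explicitly stated. The copy number is listed as unknown.

The insert is the human open reading frame for PIK4CA (current gene symbol PI4KA), the catalytic alpha polypeptide of phosphatidylinositol 4-kinase. It was first cloned into a Gateway entry vector and then moved into the destination vector by an LR recombination reaction. This places the ORF in frame behind two N-terminal elements supplied by the backbone: a myristoylation signal and a Flag epitope. A myristoylation signal directs lipid modification that tethers the fusion protein to membranes, a strategy often used to promote constitutive activation of kinases, and the Flag tag allows detection or immunoprecipitation of the expressed protein.

The plasmid belongs to a library of myristoylated, Flag-tagged kinase clones assembled for a functional genomic search for oncogenic kinases in breast cancer. It is suited to stable retroviral expression of membrane-targeted PI4KA in gain-of-function experiments. The depositors note that the gene identity has been verified, but the clone has not been fully sequenced, so minor mutations cannot be excluded.
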