Addgene plasmid #20577: pWZL Neo Myr Flag PIK4CA
Depositing lab: William Hahn & Jean Zhao. Depositing organization: Dana-Farber Cancer Institute. Publication: Integrative Genomic Approaches Identify IKBKE as a Breast Cancer Oncogene (Kinase Library Clones). Boehm JS, Zhao JJ, Yao J, Kim SY, Firestein R, Dunn IF, Sjostrom SK, Garraway LA, Weremowicz S, Richardson AL, Greulich H, Stewart CJ, Mulvey LA, Shen RR, Ambrogio L, Hirozane-Kishikawa T, Hill DE, Vidal M, Meyerson M, Grenier JK, Hinkle G, Root DE, Roberts TM, Lander ES, Polyak K, Hahn WC. Cell. 2007 Jun 15. 129(6):1065-1079. 10.1016/j.cell.2007.03.052 PubMed 17574021.
Backbone
  Vector backbone: pWZL-Neo-Myr-Flag-DEST
  Backbone manufacturer: William Hahn Lab (available at Addgene, #15300)
  Vector type: Mammalian Expression, Retroviral
  Selectable markers: Neomycin (select with G418)
Growth in bacteria
  Bacterial resistance: Ampicillin, 100 μg/mL
  Growth temperature: 37°C
  Growth strain: Stbl3
  Growth instructions: Stbl3 cells to prevent recombination.
  Copy number: Unknown
Gene/Insert
  Gene/Insert name: PIK4CA (alt name: phosphatidylinositol 49kinase, catalytic, alpha polypeptide)
  Species: H. sapiens (human)
  GenBank ID: NM_002650
  Entrez Gene: PI4KA (a.k.a. GIDID2, PI4K-ALPHA, PIK4CA, PMGYCHA, SPG84, pi4K230)
  Tag / fusion protein: Myr (N terminal on backbone); Flag (N terminal on backbone)
  Cloning method: Gateway Cloning
  Sequencing primers: 5′ pWZL-Fwd (GAA CCT CCT CGT TCG ACC); 3′ pWZL-Rev (TTC CGG GCC CTC ACA TTG)
Resource information
  A portion of this plasmid was derived from a plasmid made by: 2-G10
Terms and licenses: Academic/Nonprofit Terms; Industry Terms: Not Available to Industry
Depositor comments: ORFs were cloned into Gateway compatible pEntry vectors. An LR recombination reaction was performed to move the ORF to pWZL-Neo-Myr-Flag DEST such that the ORF would have 5' myristoylation and flag tags. This plasmid is part of a kinase library, and the gene has been verified, but has not been fully sequenced for minor mutations. Please see the following link for plasmids from this article that are not part of the kinase library http://www.addgene.org/pubmed/17574021
How to cite: pWZL Neo Myr Flag PIK4CA was a gift from William Hahn & Jean Zhao (Addgene plasmid # 20577 ; http://n2t.net/addgene:20577 ; RRID:Addgene_20577)
